Addgene plasmid #14934: pGL2 (basic) 3xARE Lux
Depositing lab: Joan Massague. Depositing organization: Memorial Sloan-Kettering Cancer Center. Publication: A mechanism of repression of TGFbeta/ Smad signaling by oncogenic Ras. Kretzschmar M, Doody J, Timokhina I, Massague J. Genes Dev. 1999 Apr 1. 13(7):804-16. 10.1101/gad.13.7.804 PubMed 10197981.
Backbone
  Vector backbone: pGL2 Basic
  Backbone manufacturer: Promega
  Backbone size w/o insert (bp): 5600
  Vector type: Mammalian Expression, Luciferase
Growth in bacteria
  Bacterial resistance: Ampicillin, 100 μg/mL
  Growth temperature: 37°C
  Growth strain: DH5alpha
  Copy number: High Copy
Gene/Insert
  Gene/Insert name: 3xARE (alt names: 3ARE-Lux; activin responsive region)
  Insert size (bp): 400
  Tag / fusion protein: luciferase (C terminal on backbone)
  Cloning method: Restriction Enzyme; 5′ cloning site SmaI (not destroyed); 3′ cloning site BglII (not destroyed)
  Sequencing primers: 5′ n/a; 3′ LucNrev
Terms and licenses: Academic/Nonprofit Terms; Industry Terms: Not Available to Industry
Depositor comments: The A3-Luc reporter construct was generated by subcloning the region comprising the three AREs and the core promoter from the previously described A3-CAT construct (Huang et al. 1995, EMBO J 14(23):5965-5973.) into the pGL2-Basic luciferase vector (Promega).
How to cite: pGL2 (basic) 3xARE Lux was a gift from Joan Massague (Addgene plasmid # 14934 ; http://n2t.net/addgene:14934 ; RRID:Addgene_14934)
