[The description below was written by a language model from this plasmid's Addgene catalogue record.]
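Description:
pGL2 (basic) 3xARE Lux is a mammalian luciferase reporter plasmid built on the promoterless pGL2-Basic backbone (about 5.6 kb without insert). It is maintained in E. coli as a high-copy plasmid under ampicillin selection. No mammalian selection marker is recorded, which fits its use as a transiently transfected reporter. pGL2-Basic carries a firefly luciferase coding region with no upstream promoter or enhancer, so any luciferase signal depends on the regulatory DNA cloned in front of it.

The insert is a fragment of roughly 400 bp placed between the SmaI and BglII sites of the polylinker, both of which remain intact. According to the depositor's comments, it contains three copies of the activin response element (ARE) together with a core promoter. The fragment was subcloned from an earlier chloramphenicol acetyltransferase reporter known as A3-CAT, so this construct is also called A3-Luc or 3ARE-Lux. The record does not state the origin of the core promoter. The catalogue lists luciferase as a C-terminal "tag", but this simply reflects the reporter gene lying downstream of the insert rather than a protein fusion, since the insert is regulatory DNA.

In this arrangement the ARE repeats confer activin/TGF-beta-type responsiveness on the minimal promoter, so luciferase output reports signalling-dependent transcriptional activation. The associated publication concerns repression of TGF-beta/Smad signalling by oncogenic Ras, which points to its use as a quantitative readout of Smad pathway activity in transfected mammalian cells. No feature table was supplied, so element positions cannot be described.
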