>Addgene plasmid #14934 | pGL2 (basic) 3xARE Lux | addgene partial sequence | sequence record 21511 | LucNRev 5'-CCTTATGCAGTTGCTCTCC-3'
GGCGCCGGGCCTTTCCTTTTATGTTTTTGGCGTCTTCCATTTTACCAACAGTACCGGAATGCCAAGCTTA
CTTACTGAACGGTCTGGTTATAGGTACATTGAGCAACTGACTGAAATGCCTCAAAATGTTCTTTACGATG
CCATTGGGATATATCAACGGTGGTATATCCAGTGATTTTTTTCTCCATTTTAGCTTCCTTAGCTCCTGAA
AATCTCGCCAAGCTGATGAATTCGAGCTCGGTACCCGGGGATCCATTATATACCCTCTAGGGAGAGAAGG
GCAGACATTTCCATGGAATACACATTTTAGGGCAGCAGATACTAGGGAGAGAAGGGCAGACATTTCCATG
GAATACACATTTTAGGGCAGCAATACTAGGGAGAGAAGGGCAGACATTTCCATGGAATACACATTTTAGG
GCAGCAGATACTAGAGTCGACCTGCAGGCATGCAAGCTTCAGGGGTTATGTTAGCTCAGTTACAGTACCA
TAAGATACATTGATGAGTTTGGACAAACCACAACTAGAATGCAGTGAAAAAAATGCTTTATTTGTGAAAT
TTGTGATGCTATTGCTTTATTTGTAACCATTATAAGCTGCAATAAACAAGTTAACAACAACAATTGCATT
CATTTTATGTTTCAGGTTCGGGGGAG
